Addgene plasmid #115408: AAEL009024 PDF R
Purpose: Expresses Ae. aegypti receptor in mammalian cells
Depositing lab: Leslie Vosshall. Depositing organization: Rockefeller University. Publication: Small-Molecule Agonists of Ae. aegypti Neuropeptide Y Receptor Block Mosquito Biting. Duvall LB, Ramos-Espiritu L, Barsoum KE, Glickman JF, Vosshall LB. Cell. 2019 Feb 7;176(4):687-701.e5. doi: 10.1016/j.cell.2018.12.004. PubMed 30735632.
Backbone
  Vector backbone: pME18s
  Vector type: Mammalian Expression
Growth in bacteria
  Bacterial resistance: Ampicillin, 100 μg/mL
  Growth temperature: 37°C
  Growth strain: DH5alpha
  Copy number: High Copy
Gene/Insert
  Gene/Insert name: AAEL009024 PDF R
  Species: Aedes aegypti
  Entrez Gene: LOC5571400 (a.k.a. AaeL_AAEL009024, AAEL009024, GPRCAL3)
  Cloning method: Gateway Cloning
Terms and licenses: Academic/Nonprofit Terms; Industry Terms: Not Available to Industry
Depositor comments: The neuropeptide CDS was inserted into the pME18s plasmid using NotI and XhoI sites.
How to cite: AAEL009024 PDF R was a gift from Leslie Vosshall (Addgene plasmid # 115408 ; http://n2t.net/addgene:115408 ; RRID:Addgene_115408)
