[The description below was written by a language model from this plasmid's Addgene catalogue record and pLannotate feature annotations shown in this document.]
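Description:
AAEL009024 PDF R is a mammalian expression plasmid built on the pME18s backbone that carries the coding sequence of an Aedes aegypti G protein-coupled receptor, the gene AAEL009024 (also listed as GPRCAL3), annotated as a pigment-dispersing factor (PDF) receptor. In the roughly 4.2 kb sequenced plasmid, automated annotation matched the open reading frame to a fragment of the Drosophila melanogaster PDF receptor. This reflects homology between the mosquito protein and the fly receptor, which signals through elevation of cAMP on PDF binding, rather than a fly-derived insert. No epitope tags or reporters are annotated.

Expression is driven by the composite promoter characteristic of this backbone: the SV40 enhancer and early promoter, followed by a truncated HTLV-1 5' LTR segment and a modified SV40 intron with splice donor and acceptor sites, which together promote strong transcription and efficient mRNA processing in mammalian cells. An SV40 polyadenylation signal terminates the transcript downstream of the receptor. The plasmid is propagated in E. coli through a high-copy ColE1/pUC-type origin and selected with ampicillin via the β-lactamase gene and its native promoter. No mammalian selection marker is annotated, so it appears suited to transient transfection.

The record is inconsistent about assembly, listing Gateway cloning as the method while the depositor comments state that the coding sequence was inserted using NotI and XhoI sites. The stated purpose is heterologous expression of the mosquito receptor in mammalian cells, and the associated study concerned small-molecule agonists of a mosquito neuropeptide receptor. The record does not say how this particular receptor was used in that study.
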