Features (pLannotate 1.2.2; 8 found; start..end, strand, type, name):
      1..330     +  promoter       SV40 promoter: SV40 enhancer and early promoter
    346..614     +  LTR            5' LTR (truncated): truncated 5' long terminal repeat (LTR) from human T-cell leukemia virus (HTLV) type 1
    644..740     +  intron         SV40 intron: modified SV40 intron with splice donor and acceptor sites
    809..2020    +  CDS            Pdfr (fragment): PDFR_DROME - Also known as gop, Han. Experimental evidence at protein level: Swiss-Prot protein existence level 1. Receptor for PDF, a neuropeptide controlling circadian behavioral rhythms. Probably regulates circadian behavioral rhythms through coordination of activities of clock neurons. PDF-binding results in the elevation of cAMP synthesis. From Drosophila melanogaster (Fruit fly).
   2135..2269    +  polyA_signal   SV40 poly(A) signal: SV40 polyadenylation signal
   2479..3067    -  rep_origin     ori: high-copy-number ColE1/pMB1/pBR322/pUC origin of replication
   3238..4098    -  CDS            AmpR: β-lactamase; bla; confers resistance to ampicillin, carbenicillin, and related antibiotics
   4099..4203    -  promoter       AmpR promoter: bla
>Addgene plasmid #115408 | AAEL009024 PDF R | addgene full sequence | sequence record 220953 | Addgene NGS Result
GTGTGTCAGTTAGGGTGTGGAAAGTCCCCAGGCTCCCCAGCAGGCAGAAGTATGCAAAGCATGCATCTCA
ATTAGTCAGCAACCAGGTGTGGAAAGTCCCCAGGCTCCCCAGCAGGCAGAAGTATGCAAAGCATGCATCT
CAATTAGTCAGCAACCATAGTCCCGCCCCTAACTCCGCCCATCCCGCCCCTAACTCCGCCCAGTTCCGCC
CATTCTCCGCCCCATGGCTGACTAATTTTTTTTATTTATGCAGAGGCCGAGGCCGCCTCGGCCTCTGAGC
TATTCCAGAAGTAGTGAGGAGGCTTTTTTGGAGGCCTAGGCTTTTGCAAAAAGCTCCTCGATCGAGGGGC
TCGCATCTCTCCTTCACGCGCCCGCCGCCCTACCTGAGGCCGCCATCCACGCCGGTTGAGTCGCGTTCTG
CCGCCTCCCGCCTGTGGTGCCTCCTGAACTGCGTCCGCCGTCTAGGTAAGTTTAAAGCTCAGGTCGAGAC
CGGGCCTTTGTCCGGCGCTCCCTTGGAGCCTACCTAGACTCAGCCGGCTCTCCACGCTTTGCCTGACCCT
GCTTGCTCAACTCTACGTCTTTGTTTCGTTTTCTGTTCTGCGCCGTTACAGATCCAAGCTCTGAAAAACC
AGAAAGTTAACTGGTAAGTTTAGTCTTTTTGTCTTTTATTTCAGGTCCCGGATCCGGTGGTGGTGCAAAT
CAAAGAACTGCTCCTCAGTGGATGTTGCCTTTACTTCTAGGCCTGTACGGAAGTGTTACTTCTGCTCTAA
AAGCTGCGGAATTCCGGAATTTCCTCGAGATGGTTCCTTACTGCAACTGGACATGGGACGACGTCCTTTG
TTGGCCTCCTACCCCCGCGGGAAAGGCAATTCGGCAACCGTGTCCCTCTGGGCATGGTATAGATACCAGC
AAATTTGCAGAAAGAAGATGTAGCGCTGAAGGCCGGTGGGAGGGCAGACCAGGAACTACACCAACTCCAC
TTGGATGGACCAACTACACACCATGCTATAGCCCCGAGGTCATTCAATTATTTAGGAAACTTTATTCCGG
CACCGGTGGCAATGACGAAGCTGATATCAAAATAGATATTGCCGAACGAACGCGAACACTGGAAATTGTG
GGGTTTAGTCTTTCATTGATAGCACTTATTATATCGTTGGTGATATTCTGTAGATTTAGAAGTCTACGCA
ACAACAGAACGCGCATTCACAAAAACCTCTTCGTGGCCATGGTAATACAGGTGATAATTAGATTAACGTT
GTACATCGACCAAGCAATTATCCGAAGCGGAAGCAAAGGATACGGCAACGAAAGCTCCCGTCATGGCATA
GACAACACGCCTTACCTTTGCGAGGCCTCATATATATTGTTGGAGTACGCCAGGACCTGCATGTTCATGT
GGATGTTCATAGAAGGATTATATTTACACAACGTGGTCACCGTGACAGTGTTCCAGGGCCGCTTTCCACA
CACACTGTACGCGATGGTCGGATGGGGAGGTCCTGTGGCACTGACCGCCATTTGGGCTGTTACCACCGCA
CAATACGTAGGCCAGCAGAAATGCTGGTGGGGATACAACCTAACGCCTTATTACTGGATTCTAGAAGGTC
CAAGATTAGCTGTAGTTCTGTTAAACTTCATATTTTTACTGAATATTATAAGAGTGTTAATCGTTAAGCT
GCGTCAGAGTCACACAAGCGATGTGGAGCAAGTGCGAAAAGCGGTGCGTGCGGCTGTTGTTCTAGTGCCA
TTATTAGGGATAACAAATTTACTCAACATGACTGAGGCACCGTTGGATAGAACAGCGCTGGAGTTTGCCC
TTTGGTCGTACGTGACGCACTTCCTAACATCGTTCCAGGGATTTTTTATTGCTCTGCTGTATTGCTTCCT
AAATGGAGAGGTCCGAATAGCGTTAATGAAAAGTCTCAGCGTATATCTCTCAATTAGGGGACACCATGAT
TGGCCCGTCCGAAGGCCTTCAATGTTTTCTGCTGCATACGGCACAGCACCAGAAACCGAAGGACCCAATG
CAGTCGATTTGAAACGGTGAGCGGCCGCTAGACTAGTCTAGAGAAAAAACCTCCCACACCTCCCCCTGAA
CCTGAAACATAAAATGAATGCAATTGTTGTTGTTAACTTGTTTATTGCAGCTTATAATGGTTACAAATAA
AGCAATAGCATCACAAATTTCACAAATAAAGCATTTTTTTCACTGCATTCTAGTTGTGGTTTGTCCAAAC
TCATCAATGTATCTTATCATGTCTGGATCCCCGGGTACCGAGCTCGAATTAATTCCTCTTCCGCTTCCTC
GCTCACTGACTCGCTGCGCTCGGTCGTTCGGCTGCGGCGAGCGGTATCAGCTCACTCAAAGGCGGTAATA
CGGTTATCCACAGAATCAGGGGATAACGCAGGAAAGAACATGTGAGCAAAAGGCCAGCAAAAGGCCAGGA
ACCGTAAAAAGGCCGCGTTGCTGGCGTTTTTCCATAGGCTCCGCCCCCCTGACGAGCATCACAAAAATCG
ACGCTCAAGTCAGAGGTGGCGAAACCCGACAGGACTATAAAGATACCAGGCGTTTCCCCCTGGAAGCTCC
CTCGTGCGCTCTCCTGTTCCGACCCTGCCGCTTACCGGATACCTGTCCGCCTTTCTCCCTTCGGGAAGCG
TGGCGCTTTCTCATAGCTCACGCTGTAGGTATCTCAGTTGGGTGTAGGTCGTTCGCTCCAAGCTGGGCTG
TGTGCACGAACCCCCCGTTCAGCCCGACCGCTGCGCCTTATCCGGTAACTATCGTCTTGAGTCCAACCCG
GTAAGACACGACTTATCGCCACTGGCAGCAGCCACTGGTAACAGGATTAGCAGAGCGAGGTATGTAGGCG
GTGCTACAGAGTTCTTGAAGTGGTGGCCTAACTACGGCTACACTAGAAGAACAGTATTTGGTATCTGCGC
TCTGCTGAAGCCAGTTACCTTCGGAAAAAGAGTTGGTAGCTCTTGATCCGGCAAACAAACCACCGCTGGT
AGCGGTGGTTTTTTTGTTTGCAAGCAGCAGATTACGCGCAGAAAAAAAGGATCTCAAGAAGATCCTTTGA
TCTTTTCTACGGGGTCTGACGCTCAGTGGAACGAAAACTCACGTTAAGGGATTTTGGTCATGAGATTATC
AAAAAGGATCTTCACCTAGATCCTTTTAAATTAAAAATGAAGTTTTAAATCAATCTAAAGTATATATGAG
TAAACTTGGTCTGACAGTTACCAATGCTTAATCAGTGAGGCACCTATCTCAGCGATCTGTCTATTTCGTT
CATCCATAGTTGCCTGACTCCCCGTCGTGTAGATAACTACGATACGGGAGGGCTTACCATCTGGCCCCAG
TGCTGCAATGATACCGCGAGACCCACGCTCACCGGCTCCAGATTTATCAGCAATAAACCAGCCAGCCGGA
AGGGCCGAGCGCAGAAGTGGTCCTGCAACTTTATCCGCCTCCATCCAGTCTATTAATTGTTGCCGGGAAG
CTAGAGTAAGTAGTTCGCCAGTTAATAGTTTGCGCAACGTTGTTGCCATTGCTACAGGCATCGTGGTGTC
ACGCTCGTCGTTTGGTATGGCTTCATTCAGCTCCGGTTCCCAACGATCAAGGCGAGTTACATGATCCCCC
ATGTTGTGCAAAAAAGCGGTTAGCTCCTTCGGTCCTCCGATCGTTGTCAGAAGTAAGTTGGCCGCAGTGT
TATCACTCATGGTTATGGCAGCACTGCATAATTCTCTTACTGTCATGCCATCCGTAAGATGCTTTTCTGT
GACTGGTGAGTACTCAACCAAGTCATTCTGAGAATAGTGTATGCGGCGACCGAGTTGCTCTTGCCCGGCG
TCAATACGGGATAATACCGCGCCACATAGCAGAACTTTAAAAGTGCTCATCATTGGAAAACGTTCTTCGG
GGCGAAAACTCTCAAGGATCTTACCGCTGTTGAGATCCAGTTCGATGTAACCCACTCGTGCACCCAACTG
ATCTTCAGCATCTTTTACTTTCACCAGCGTTTCTGGGTGAGCAAAAACAGGAAGGCAAAATGCCGCAAAA
AAGGGAATAAGGGCGACACGGAAATGTTGAATACTCATACTCTTCCTTTTTCAATATTATTGAAGCATTT
ATCAGGGTTATTGTCTCATGAGCGGATACATATTTGAATGTATTTAGAAAAATAAACAAATAGGGGTTCC
GCGCACATTTCCCCGAAAAGTGCCACCTGCAAGCTTGGCTGTGGAAT
