>Addgene plasmid #115408 | AAEL009024 PDF R | depositor partial sequence | sequence record 217414 | neuropeptide CDS
ATGGGACGACGTCCTTTGTTGGCCTCCTACCCCCGCGGGAAAGGCAATTCGGCAACCGTGTCCCTCTGGG
CATGGTATAGATACCAGCAAATTTGCAGAAAGAAGATGTAGCGCTGAAGGCCGGTGGGAGGGCAGACCAG
GAACTACACCAACTCCACTTGGATGGACCAACTACACACCATGCTATAGCCCCGAGGTCATTCAATTATT
TAGGAAACTTTATTCCGGCACCGGTGGCAATGACGAAGCTGATATCAAAATAGATATTGCCGAACGAACG
CGAACACTGGAAATTGTGGGGTTTAGTCTTTCATTGATAGCACTTATTATATCGTTGGTGATATTCTGTA
GATTTAGAAGTCTACGCAACAACAGAACGCGCATTCACAAAAACCTCTTCGTGGCCATGGTAATACAGGT
GATAATTAGATTAACGTTGTACATCGACCAAGCAATTATCCGAAGCGGAAGCAAAGGATACGGCAACGAA
AGCTCCCGTCATGGCATAGACAACACGCCTTACCTTTGCGAGGCCTCATATATATTGTTGGAGTACGCCA
GGACCTGCATGTTCATGTGGATGTTCATAGAAGGATTATATTTACACAACGTGGTCACCGTGACAGTGTT
CCAGGGCCGCTTTCCACACACACTGTACGCGATGGTCGGATGGGGAGGTCCTGTGGCACTGACCGCCATT
TGGGCTGTTACCACCGCACAATACGTAGGCCAGCAGAAGTGAGTAGAACGAGGAACGGTACCGCATCGGA
TCATCACAAACCACATCATCTTCATCATCATCGCACCGCAAAAATCATCGACATCACTATTTCACGATGC
TGGTGGGGATACAACCTAACGCCTTATTACTGGATTCTAGAAGGTCCAAGATTAGCTGTAGTTCTGTTAA
ACTTCATATTTTTACTGAATATTATAAGAGTGTTAATCGTTAAGCTGCGTCAGAGTCACACAAGCGATGT
GGAGCAAGTGCGAAAAGCGGTGCGTGCGGCTGTTGTTCTAGTGCCATTATTAGGGATAACAAATTTACTC
AACATGACTGAGGCACCGTTGGATAGAACAGCGCTGGAGTTTGCCCTTTGGTCGTACGTGACGCACTTCC
TAACATCGTTCCAGGGATTTTTTATTGCTCTGCTGTATTGCTTCCTAAATGGAGAGGTCCGAATAGCGTT
AATGAAAAGTCTCAGCGTATATCTCTCAATTAGGGGACACCATGATTGGCCCGTCCGAAGGCCTTCAATG
TTTTCTGCTGCATACGGCACAGCACCAGAAACCGAAGACC
